Addgene plasmid #37099: psiCHECK2-AS34a
Depositing lab: Judy Lieberman. Depositing organization: Boston Children's Hospital. Publication: miR-34a contributes to megakaryocytic differentiation of K562 cells independently of p53. Navarro F, Gutman D, Meire E, Caceres M, Rigoutsos I, Bentwich Z, Lieberman J. Blood. 2009 Sep 3. 114(10):2181-92. 10.1182/blood-2009-02-205062 PubMed 19584398.
Backbone
  Vector backbone: psiCHECK2
  Backbone manufacturer: Promega
  Backbone size w/o insert (bp): 6273
  Total vector size (bp): 6296
  Vector type: Luciferase
Growth in bacteria
  Bacterial resistance: Ampicillin, 100 μg/mL
  Growth temperature: 37°C
  Growth strain: DH5alpha
  Copy number: High Copy
Gene/Insert
  Gene/Insert name: perfect complementary binding site for hsa-miR-34a
  Species: H. sapiens (human)
  Insert size (bp): 23
  Entrez Gene: MIR34A (a.k.a. MIRN34A, miRNA34A, mir-34, mir-34a)
  Cloning method: Restriction Enzyme; 5′ cloning site XhoI (not destroyed); 3′ cloning site NotI (not destroyed)
  Sequencing primers: 5′ psiCHECK_1402fw: 5'GTCCGCAACTACAACGCCTACCTT3'
Terms and licenses: Academic/Nonprofit Terms; Industry Terms: Not Available to Industry
How to cite: psiCHECK2-AS34a was a gift from Judy Lieberman (Addgene plasmid # 37099 ; http://n2t.net/addgene:37099 ; RRID:Addgene_37099)
