[The description below was written by a language model from this plasmid's Addgene catalogue record.]
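Description:
psiCHECK2-AS34a is a dual-luciferase reporter plasmid built on the Promega psiCHECK2 backbone and designed as a sensor of hsa-miR-34a activity in mammalian cells. It is a high-copy plasmid propagated in E. coli under ampicillin selection, with a total size of about 6.3 kb, of which the insert contributes only 23 bp. The record includes no feature table, so the promoters, origin of replication and polyadenylation signals are not itemised. As a general property of the psiCHECK2 design, the vector carries a Renilla luciferase reporter with a multiple cloning site immediately downstream of its coding region, plus an independently expressed firefly luciferase cassette that serves as an internal normalisation control on the same plasmid.

The insert is a single site perfectly complementary ("antisense") to human miR-34a, cloned between the XhoI and NotI sites, both of which were retained. In psiCHECK2 these sites lie in the 3′ untranslated region of the Renilla luciferase transcript. When mature miR-34a is present and loaded into the silencing complex, the fully complementary target directs siRNA-like cleavage and repression of the Renilla mRNA, lowering Renilla signal relative to the unaffected firefly signal. The Renilla/firefly ratio therefore gives a transfection-normalised readout of functional miR-34a levels. Such a perfect-match sensor is typically used as a positive control alongside reporters carrying candidate natural target 3′UTRs, or to confirm the activity of endogenous, induced or transfected miR-34a and of its inhibitors. The associated publication concerns the role of miR-34a in megakaryocytic differentiation of K562 cells.
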