>Addgene plasmid #37099 | psiCHECK2-AS34a | depositor partial sequence | sequence record 46503 | Sequence read with primer psiCHECK_1402fw. This primer anneals at positions 1402-1425 of psiCHECK2
ATGTTCATCGAGTCCGACCCTGGGTTCTTTTCCAACGCTATTGTCGAGGGAGCTAAGAAGTTCCCTAACA
CCGAGTTCGTGAAGGTGAAGGGCCTCCACTTCAGCCAGGAGGACGCTCCAGATGAAATGGGTAAGTACAT
CAAGAGCTTCGTGGAGCGCGTGCTGAAGAACGAGCAGTAATTCTAGGCGATCGCTCGAGAACAACCAGCT
AAGACACTGCCAGCGGCCGCTGGCCGCAATAAAATATCTT
