>Addgene plasmid #37099 | psiCHECK2-AS34a | addgene partial sequence | sequence record 47708 | psiCHECK2-F 5'-GTCCGCAACTACAACGCCTACCTT-3'
ATGTTCATCGAGTCCGACCCTGGGTTCTTTTCCAACGCTATTGTCGAGGGAGCTAAGAAGTTCCCTAACA
CCGAGTTCGTGAAGGTGAAGGGCCTCCACTTCAGCCAGGAGGACGCTCCAGATGAAATGGGTAAGTACAT
CAAGAGCTTCGTGGAGCGCGTGCTGAAGAACGAGCAGTAATTCTAGGCGATCGCTCGAGAACAACCAGCT
AAGACACTGCCAGCGGCCGCTGGCCGCAATAAAATATCTTTATTTTCATTACATCTGTGTGTTGGTTTTT
TGTGTGAGGATCTAAATGAGTCTTCGGACCTCGCGGGGGCCGCTTAAGCGGTGGTTAGGGTTTGTCTGAC
GCGGGGGGAGGGGGAAGGAACGAAACACTCTCATTCGGAGGCGGCTCGGGGTTTGGTCTTGGTGGCCACG
GGCACGCAGAAGAGCGCCGCGATCCTCTTAAGCACCCCCCCGCCCTCCGTGGAGGCGGGGGTTTGGTCGG
CGGGTGGTAACTGGCGGGCCGCTGACTCGGGCGGGTCGCGCGCCCCAGAGTGTGACCTTTTCGGTCTGCT
CGCAGACCCCCGGGCGGCGCCGCCGCGGCGGCGACGGGCTCGCTGGGTCCTAGGCTCCATGGGGACCGTA
TACGTGGACAGGCTCTGGAGCATCCGCACGACTGCGGTGATATTACCGGAGACCTTCTGCGGGACGAGCC
GGGTCACGCGGCTGACGCGGAGCGTCCGTTGGGCGACAAACACCAGGACGGGGCACAGGTACACTATCTT
GTCACCCGGAGGCGCGAGGGACTGCAGGAGCTTCAGGGAGTGGCGCAGCTGCTTCATCCCCGTGGCCCGT
TGCTCGCGTTTGCTGGCGGGTGTCCC
